Addgene plasmid #176470: pCAG-mDrc7-FLAG
Purpose: Expression vector of mouse dynein regulatory complex subunit 7 (Drc7) tagged with FLAG at C-terminus.
Depositing lab: Masahito Ikawa. Depositing organization: The University of Osaka. Publication: Nexin-Dynein regulatory complex component DRC7 but not FBXL13 is required for sperm flagellum formation and male fertility in mice. Morohoshi A, Miyata H, Shimada K, Nozawa K, Matsumura T, Yanase R, Shiba K, Inaba K, Ikawa M. PLoS Genet. 2020 Jan 21;16(1):e1008585. doi: 10.1371/journal.pgen.1008585. eCollection 2020 Jan. PubMed 31961863.
Backbone
  Vector backbone: pCAG1.1
  Backbone size w/o insert (bp): 5169
  Total vector size (bp): 7815
  Modifications to backbone: pCAGGS was used as an original vector. FLAG sequence was added.
  Vector type: Mammalian Expression
Growth in bacteria
  Bacterial resistance: Ampicillin, 100 μg/mL
  Growth temperature: 37°C
  Growth strain: DH5alpha
  Copy number: High Copy
Gene/Insert
  Gene/Insert name: dynein regulatory complex subunit 7 (alt name: Drc7)
  Species: M. musculus (mouse)
  Insert size (bp): 2646
  Entrez Gene: Drc7 (a.k.a. Ccdc135, Gm770, SR, SRG-L, SRG-S)
  Tag / fusion protein: FLAG (C terminal on backbone)
  Cloning method: Restriction Enzyme; 5′ cloning site BamHI (not destroyed); 3′ cloning site EcoRI (not destroyed)
  Sequencing primers: 5′ GCCTTCTTCTTTTTCCTACAGC; 3′ GCCACACCAGCCACCACCTTCTG
Terms and licenses: Academic/Nonprofit Terms; Industry Terms: Not Available to Industry
How to cite: pCAG-mDrc7-FLAG was a gift from Masahito Ikawa (Addgene plasmid # 176470 ; http://n2t.net/addgene:176470 ; RRID:Addgene_176470)
