[The description below was written by a language model from this plasmid's Addgene catalogue record and pLannotate feature annotations shown in this document.]
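Description:
pCAG-mDrc7-FLAG is a mammalian expression plasmid built on pCAG1.1, a derivative of pCAGGS to which a FLAG coding sequence was added. It carries the mouse Drc7 open reading frame (dynein regulatory complex subunit 7, also known as Ccdc135), cloned between BamHI and EcoRI sites that remain intact, so that the protein is produced with a C-terminal FLAG epitope supplied by the backbone. In bacteria the plasmid is maintained at high copy through a ColE1/pUC-type origin and selected with ampicillin via the β-lactamase gene. An f1 origin and remnants of a phagemid cloning region (lacZα and lacI fragments, lac promoter/operator, T3 and T7 promoters) are also annotated, but these are backbone carry-over rather than part of the expression unit.

Expression is driven by the composite CAG promoter, annotated here as the CMV immediate-early enhancer, the chicken β-actin promoter and a chimeric chicken β-actin/rabbit β-globin intron, which together give strong, broadly active transcription in mammalian cells. The Drc7 coding sequence is followed by the FLAG tag, then by β-globin-derived sequence (one stretch is annotated as an HBB fragment) and the rabbit β-globin polyadenylation signal, which terminates and processes the transcript. No mammalian selection marker is annotated, which fits transient transfection use. The feature table comes from a partial NGS assembly slightly shorter than the stated total size of about 7.8 kb.

DRC7 is a component of the nexin-dynein regulatory complex that controls axonemal motility, and the associated study examined its requirement for sperm flagellum formation and male fertility in mice. The tagged construct suits detection or pull-down of DRC7 with anti-FLAG antibodies, although the record does not specify the experiments.
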