Features (pLannotate 1.2.2; 19 found; start..end, strand, type, name):
     17..396     +  enhancer       CMV enhancer: human cytomegalovirus immediate early enhancer
    398..516     +  promoter       chicken β-actin promoter (fragment): No description available
    513..639     +  promoter       chicken β-actin promoter (fragment): No description available
    640..1654    +  intron         chimeric intron: chimera between introns from chicken β-actin and rabbit β-globin
   1721..4348    +  CDS            Drc7: DRC7_MOUSE - Also known as Ccdc135, Gm770, Srgl. Experimental evidence at protein level: Swiss-Prot protein existence level 1. Component of the nexin-dynein regulatory complex (N-DRC) a key regulator of ciliary/flagellar motility which maintains the alignment and integrity of the distal axoneme and regulates microtubule sliding in motile axonemes. Involved in the regulation of flagellar motility. From Mus musculus (Mouse).
   4364..4384    +  CDS            FLAG (fragment): FLAG® epitope tag, followed by an enterokinase cleavage site
   4394..4465    +  CDS            HBB (fragment): HBB_PONPY - Experimental evidence at transcript level: Swiss-Prot protein existence level 2. Involved in oxygen transport from the lung to the various peripheral tissues. From Pongo pygmaeus (Bornean orangutan).
   4536..4591    +  polyA_signal   β-globin poly(A) signal: rabbit β-globin polyadenylation signal (Gil and Proudfoot, 1987)
   4947..4965    -  promoter       T7 promoter: promoter for bacteriophage T7 RNA polymerase
   4973..5128    +  CDS            lacZα (fragment): LacZα fragment of β-galactosidase; lacZ fragment
   5133..5561    +  rep_origin     f1 ori (sequence partly withheld): f1 bacteriophage origin of replication; arrow indicates direction of (+) strand synthesis
   5614..5718    +  promoter       AmpR promoter: bla
   5719..6579    +  CDS            AmpR: β-lactamase; bla; confers resistance to ampicillin, carbenicillin, and related antibiotics
   6750..7338    +  rep_origin     ori: high-copy-number ColE1/pMB1/pBR322/pUC origin of replication
   7521..7613    +  CDS            lacI (fragment): lac repressor; lacI; The lac repressor binds to the lac operator to inhibit transcription in E. coli. This inhibition can be relieved by adding lactose or isopropyl-β-D-thiogalactopyranoside (IPTG).
   7626..7647    +  protein_bind   CAP binding site: CAP binding activates transcription in the presence of cAMP. E. coli catabolite activator protein
   7662..7692    +  promoter       lac promoter: promoter for the E. coli lac operon
   7700..7716    +  protein_bind   lac operator: The lac repressor binds to the lac operator to inhibit transcription in E. coli. This inhibition can be relieved by adding lactose or isopropyl-β-D-thiogalactopyranoside (IPTG). lac repressor encoded by lacI
   7761..7779    +  promoter       T3 promoter: promoter for bacteriophage T3 RNA polymerase
>Addgene plasmid #176470 | pCAG-mDrc7-FLAG | addgene full sequence | sequence record 348289 | Addgene Partial NGS Result
GAGCTCATCGATACTCGACATTGATTATTGACTAGTTATTAATAGTAATCAATTACGGGGTCATTAGTTC
ATAGCCCATATATGGAGTTCCGCGTTACATAACTTACGGTAAATGGCCCGCCTGGCTGACCGCCCAACGA
CCCCCGCCCATTGACGTCAATAATGACGTATGTTCCCATAGTAACGCCAATAGGGACTTTCCATTGACGT
CAATGGGTGGAGTATTTACGGTAAACTGCCCACTTGGCAGTACATCAAGTGTATCATATGCCAAGTACGC
CCCCTATTGACGTCAATGACGGTAAATGGCCCGCCTGGCATTATGCCCAGTACATGACCTTATGGGACTT
TCCTACTTGGCAGTACATCTACGTATTAGTCATCGCTATTACCATGGTCGAGGTGAGCCCCACGTTCTGC
TTCACTCTCCCCATCTCCCCCCCCTCCCCACCCCCAATTTTGTATTTATTTATTTTTTAATTATTTTGTG
CAGCGATGGGGGCGGGGGGGGGGGGGCGGGGCGGGGCGAGGCGGAGAGGTGCGGCGGCAGCCAATCAGAG
CGGCGCGCTCCGAAAGTTTCCTTTTATGGCGAGGCGGCGGCGGCGGCGGCCCTATAAAAAGCGAAGCGCG
CGGCGGGCGGGAGTCGCTGCGCGCTGCCTTCGCCCCGTGCCCCGCTCCGCCGCCGCCTCGCGCCGCCCGC
CCCGGCTCTGACTGACCGCGTTACTCCCACAGGTGAGCGGGCGGGACGGCCCTTCTCCTCCGGGCTGTAA
TTAGCGCTTGGTTTAATGACGGCTTGTTTCTTTTCTGTGGCTGCGTGAAAGCCTTGAGGGGCTCCGGGAG
GGCCCTTTGTGCGGGGGGAGCGGCTCGGGGGGTGCGTGCGTGTGTGTGTGCGTGGGGAGCGCCGCGTGCG
GCTCCGCGCTGCCCGGCGGCTGTGAGCGCTGCGGGCGCGGCGCGGGGCTTTGTGCGCTCCGCAGTGTGCG
CGAGGGGAGCGCGGCCGGGGGCGGTGCCCCGCGGTGCGGGGGGGGCTGCGAGGGGAACAAAGGCTGCGTG
CGGGGTGTGTGCGTGGGGGGGTGAGCAGGGGGTGTGGGCGCGTCGGTCGGGCTGCAACCCCCCCTGCACC
CCCCTCCCCGAGTTGCTGAGCACGGCCCGGCTTCGGGTGCGGGGCTCCGTACGGGGCGTGGCGCGGGGCT
CGCCGTGCCGGGCGGGGGGTGGCGGCAGGTGGGGGTGCCGGGCGGGGCGGGGCCGCCTCGGGCCGGGGAG
GGCTCGGGGGAGGGGCGCGGCGGCCCCCGGAGCGCCGGCGGCTGTCGAGGCGCGGCGAGCCGCAGCCATT
GCCTTTTATGGTAATCGTGCGAGAGGGCGCAGGGACTTCCTTTGTCCCAAATCTGTGCGGAGCCGAAATC
TGGGAGGCGCCGCCGCACCCCCTCTAGCGGGCGCGGGGCGAAGCGGTGCGGCGCCGGCAGGAAGGAAATG
GGCGGGGAGGGCCTTCGTGCGTCGCCGCGCCGCCGTCCCCTTCTCCCTCTCCAGCCTCGGGGCTGTCCGC
GGGGGGACGGCTGCCTTCGGGGGGGACGGGGCAGGGCGGGGTTCGGCTTCTGGCGTGTGACCGGCGGCTC
TAGCCTCTGCTAACCATGTTCATGCCTTCTTCTTTTTCCTACAGCTCCTGGGCAACGTGCTGGTTATTGT
GCTGTCTCATCATTTTGGCAAATCTAGAGGATCCGCCGCCATGGAGGTCCTGAGAGAGAAAGTGGAGGAG
GAGGAGGAGGCTGAGCGTGAAGAAGCAGCCGAGAGGGCCGAACGGACTGAGAAGCTGGAGAGGGTGACAA
AGTCCGCCGAAGTGAGCAGAGAGGGGACCATCCTGAGCCAGGATGAGCTTCGAGACCTGGAGGGGAAGCT
GATGGCCATCGAGATCCCTACCCAAGCTGATCACTCGGTCATAAGCCAGGCCCCTGTTGATGTCACCAAG
CTGCCTCCTTCCTATACCACCAACTCATTGAAGGAGGAGCACCTGCTGCTGGTGGCAGACAACTTCTCCC
GCCAGTACAGCCACCTGTGTCCAGACCGCGTGCCTCTCTTCTTGCACCCGTTAAATGAGTGCAATGTGCC
TAAGTTCGTGAGCACCACCCTGAGGCCCACACTGATGCCCTACCCTGAACTCTACAACTGGGACAGCTGC
GCCCAGTTTGTATCTGACTTCCTCACCATGGTCCCACTGGTTGATCCCCTCAAGCCGCCCACGCACTTAT
ATTCCTCGACCACCGTGCTCAAGTGCCAGAAGGGAAACTGCTTTGACTTCAGCACCCTGCTCTGCTCCAT
GTTGATTGGCTCCGGCTATGATGCCTACTGCGTCAATGGCTATGGCTCACTGGACCTGTGCCTCATGGAC
CTGACAAGGGAAGTGTGTCCGCTCACTGTGAAGGCCAAAGAGATAGTCAAGAAGAAAGAGAAGACGGTGC
CTAAGAAATACTCCATCAAGCCGCCCCGGGACCTGACCAGCAAGTTTGAGCAGGAGCAAGAGGAGAAGAG
AATACAGGAGATCAAGGATCTAGAACAAAGGCGACTTAAGGAAGAGGAAGATCGCATCCTGGAGGCAGAG
AAAGCGAAGCCCGACCCCCTGCATGGCCTGCGGGTACACTCCTGGGTCCTGGTGCTGGCAGGAAAGCGAG
AGGTGCCTGAGAGCTTCTTCATCGACCCTCTGACTGCACGCAGCTACAGTACCAAGGATGAGCACTTCCT
GGGCATTGAGAGCCTCTGGAACCACAAGAACTACTGGATCAACATGCAGGATTGCTGGAACTGCTGCAAG
GACTTGATCTTCGACCTGGGAGACCCTGTAAGATGGGAGTACATGCTCTTGGGGACCGATAAGCCTCACC
TGTCCTTGACTGAGGAGGATGAAGAAGGGCTGGATGATGATGATGATGATGTGGAAGACCTGGGCAAAGA
AGAGGAGGATAAGAGCTTTGACATGCCGTCTTCGTGGGTCTCCCAGATTGAGATCACCCCAGAAGAGTTT
GAGACCCGTTGTCCCAGTGGGAAGAAAGTGATACAGTACAAGAAGGCACAGCTGGAGAAGTGGTCCCCAT
ACCTCAACAACAACGGCCTGGTGTGTCGCCTCACCACCTACGAGGACCAACAGTGCACAAAGGTTCTAGA
GATAAAGGAGTGGTACCAGAACCGGGAGGATATGCTAGAGCTGAAGCACATCAACAAGACCACAGGCCTG
CACGTGGACTACTTCAAGCCAGGCCATCCCCAAGCTCTGTGTGTGCACTCATACAAGTCTATGCTACCTG
AGATGGACCGCGTCATGGAGTTCTATAAAAAAATCCGTGTGGATGGCCTGGTGAAGCGGGAGGAGACGCC
CATGACAATGACCGAGTACTATGAAGGGCGCTCCGACTTCCTTGCCTATCGGCACGTCAATTTTGGACCC
AGAGTCAAGAAGCTCAGCCAGAGCAGCGTGGAGTCGAACCCAAGGCCCATGGTGAAAATCACAGAGCGGT
TCTCCCGCAATCCAGAGAAGCCCGCGGATGAGGACGTGGCAGAGCGTTTGTTTCTGATAGTGGAAGAGCG
CATCCAGCTTCGCTACCATTGCCGCGACGACTACATCACCGCATCCAAGCGAGAGTTCCTGCGGCGCATG
GAGGTCGACAGCAAGGGAAACAAGATCATCATGACACCAGAAATGTGCATCAGCTACGAGGTAGAGCCGA
TGGAGCACACTAAGAAACTCCTCTACCAGTACGAGACCATGAATCAGCTGAAGAACGAAGAAAAGCTGTC
CCGACATCAGGCCTGGGAGTCGGAGCTGGAGGTGCTGGAGATTTTGAAGCTCCGTGAAGAGGAGGAGGAG
GCACACACGCTGACCATCTCCATCTACGACACCAAGCGCAACGAGAAGAGCAAAGAGTATCGGGAGGCCA
TGGAGCGCGTCTTGCATGAGGAGCACCTGCGGCAGGTGGAGGCCCAGCTGGACTACCTGGCCCCATTCCT
GGCCCAGCTCCCTCCAGGCGAGAAGCTAACCCGTTGGCAGGCGGTGCGTCTCAAGGACGAGTGTCTCAGC
GACTTCAAGCAGCGGCTCATCGACAAGGCTAACCTCATCCAGGCTCGCTTTGAGAAGGAGACCCAGGAGC
TGCAGAAGAAGCAGCAATGGTACCAGGAGAACCAGGTAACCCTGACGCCGGAGGATGAAAACCTGTACCT
GAGCTACTGTTCTCAGGCCATGTTCCGCATCCGAATCTTGGAACAGCGGCTCAATCGGCACAAAGAGCTG
GCTCCACTGAAGTACCTGGCGCTGGAGGAAAAGCTCTACAAAGACCCACGCTTAATAGACTTCGTAAAAG
TCTTTGTTGAATTCGATATCGACTACAAGGATGACGATGACAAGTAGCTCGAGACTCCTCAGGTGCAGGC
TGCCTATCAGAAGGTGGTGGCTGGTGTGGCCAATGCCCTGGCTCACAAATACCACTGAGATCTTTTTCCC
TCTGCCAAAAATTATGGGGACATCATGAAGCCCCTTGAGCATCTGACTTCTGGCTAATAAAGGAAATTTA
TTTTCATTGCAATAGTGTGTTGGAATTTTTTGTGTCTCTCACTCGGAAGGACATATGGGAGGGCAAATCA
TTTAAAACATCAGAATGAGTATTTGGTTTAGAGTTTGGCAACATATGCCCATATGCTGGCTGCCATGAAC
AAAGGTTGGCTATAAAGAGGTCATCAGTATATGAAACAGCCCCCTGCTGTCCATTCCTTATTCCATAGAA
AAGCCTTGACTTGAGGTTAGATTTTTTTTATATTTTGTTTTGTGTTATTTTTTTCTTTAACATCCCTAAA
ATTTTCCTTACATGTTTTACTAGCCAGATTTTTCCTCCTCTCCTGACTACTCCCAGTCATAGCTGTCCCT
CTTCTCTTATGAAGATCCCTCGACTTAATTAAGGTACCCAATTCGCCCTATAGTGAGTCGTATTACGCGC
GCTCACTGGCCGTCGTTTTACAACGTCGTGACTGGGAAAACCCTGGCGTTACCCAACTTAATCGCCTTGC
AGCACATCCCCCTTTCGCCAGCTGGCGTAATAGCGAAGAGGCCCGCACCGATCGCCCTTCCCAACAGTTG
CGCAGCCTGAATGGCGAATGGG
[124 nt withheld, positions 5133-5256]
C
[91 nt withheld, positions 5258-5348]
A
[49 nt withheld, positions 5350-5398]
CCTTTGACGTTGGAGTCCACGTTCTTT
[37 nt withheld, positions 5426-5462]
ACCCTATCTCGGTCTATTCTTTTGATTTATAAGGGATTTTGCCGATTTCGGCCTATTGGTTAAAAAATGA
GCTGATTTAACAAAAATTTAACGCGAATTTTAACAAAATATTAACGCTTACAATTTAGGTGGCACTTTTC
GGGGAAATGTGCGCGGAACCCCTATTTGTTTATTTTTCTAAATACATTCAAATATGTATCCGCTCATGAG
ACAATAACCCTGATAAATGCTTCAATAATATTGAAAAAGGAAGAGTATGAGTATTCAACATTTCCGTGTC
GCCCTTATTCCCTTTTTTGCGGCATTTTGCCTTCCTGTTTTTGCTCACCCAGAAACGCTGGTGAAAGTAA
AAGATGCTGAAGATCAGTTGGGTGCACGAGTGGGTTACATCGAACTGGATCTCAACAGCGGTAAGATCCT
TGAGAGTTTTCGCCCCGAAGAACGTTTTCCAATGATGAGCACTTTTAAAGTTCTGCTATGTGGCGCGGTA
TTATCCCGTATTGACGCCGGGCAAGAGCAACTCGGTCGCCGCATACACTATTCTCAGAATGACTTGGTTG
AGTACTCACCAGTCACAGAAAAGCATCTTACGGATGGCATGACAGTAAGAGAATTATGCAGTGCTGCCAT
AACCATGAGTGATAACACTGCGGCCAACTTACTTCTGACAACGATCGGAGGACCGAAGGAGCTAACCGCT
TTTTTGCACAACATGGGGGATCATGTAACTCGCCTTGATCGTTGGGAACCGGAGCTGAATGAAGCCATAC
CAAACGACGAGCGTGACACCACGATGCCTGTAGCAATGGCAACAACGTTGCGCAAACTATTAACTGGCGA
ACTACTTACTCTAGCTTCCCGGCAACAATTAATAGACTGGATGGAGGCGGATAAAGTTGCAGGACCACTT
CTGCGCTCGGCCCTTCCGGCTGGCTGGTTTATTGCTGATAAATCTGGAGCCGGTGAGCGTGGGTCTCGCG
GTATCATTGCAGCACTGGGGCCAGATGGTAAGCCCTCCCGTATCGTAGTTATCTACACGACGGGGAGTCA
GGCAACTATGGATGAACGAAATAGACAGATCGCTGAGATAGGTGCCTCACTGATTAAGCATTGGTAACTG
TCAGACCAAGTTTACTCATATATACTTTAGATTGATTTAAAACTTCATTTTTAATTTAAAAGGATCTAGG
TGAAGATCCTTTTTGATAATCTCATGACCAAAATCCCTTAACGTGAGTTTTCGTTCCACTGAGCGTCAGA
CCCCGTAGAAAAGATCAAAGGATCTTCTTGAGATCCTTTTTTTCTGCGCGTAATCTGCTGCTTGCAAACA
AAAAAACCACCGCTACCAGCGGTGGTTTGTTTGCCGGATCAAGAGCTACCAACTCTTTTTCCGAAGGTAA
CTGGCTTCAGCAGAGCGCAGATACCAAATACTGTTCTTCTAGTGTAGCCGTAGTTAGGCCACCACTTCAA
GAACTCTGTAGCACCGCCTACATACCTCGCTCTGCTAATCCTGTTACCAGTGGCTGCTGCCAGTGGCGAT
AAGTCGTGTCTTACCGGGTTGGACTCAAGACGATAGTTACCGGATAAGGCGCAGCGGTCGGGCTGAACGG
GGGGTTCGTGCACACAGCCCAGCTTGGAGCGAACGACCTACACCGAACTGAGATACCTACAGCGTGAGCT
ATGAGAAAGCGCCACGCTTCCCGAAGGGAGAAAGGCGGACAGGTATCCGGTAAGCGGCAGGGTCGGAACA
GGAGAGCGCACGAGGGAGCTTCCAGGGGGAAACGCCTGGTATCTTTATAGTCCTGTCGGGTTTCGCCACC
TCTGACTTGAGCGTCGATTTTTGTGATGCTCGTCAGGGGGGCGGAGCCTATGGAAAAACGCCAGCAACGC
GGCCTTTTTACGGTTCCTGGCCTTTTGCTGGCCTTTTGCTCACATGTTCTTTCCTGCGTTATCCCCTGAT
TCTGTGGATAACCGTATTACCGCCTTTGAGTGAGCTGATACCGCTCGCCGCAGCCGAACGACCGAGCGCA
GCGAGTCAGTGAGCGAGGAAGCGGAAGAGCGCCCAATACGCAAACCGCCTCTCCCCGCGCGTTGGCCGAT
TCATTAATGCAGCTGGCACGACAGGTTTCCCGACTGGAAAGCGGGCAGTGAGCGCAACGCAATTAATGTG
AGTTAGCTCACTCATTAGGCACCCCAGGCTTTACACTTTATGCTTCCGGCTCGTATGTTGTGTGGAATTG
TGAGCGGATAACAATTTCACACAGGAAACAGCTATGACCATGATTACGCCAAGCGCGCAATTAACCCTCA
CTAAAGGGAACAAAAGCTG
